>Addgene plasmid #245645 | pICSL12048 | addgene full sequence | sequence record 495541 | Addgene NGS Result
TTGAGATCCTTTTTTTCTGCGCGTAATCTGCTGCTTGCAAACAAAAAAACCACCGCTACCAGCGGTGGTT
TGTTTGCCGGATCAAGAGCTACCAACTCTTTTTCCGAAGGTAACTGGCTTCAGCAGAGCGCAGATACCAA
ATACTGTTCTTCTAGTGTAGCCGTAGTTAGGCCACCACTTCAAGAACTCTGTAGCACCGCCTACATACCT
CGCTCTGCTAATCCTGTTACCAGTGGCTGCTGCCAGTGGCGATAAGTCGTGTCTTACCGGGTTGGACTCA
AGACGATAGTTACCGGATAAGGCGCAGCGGTCGGGCTGAACGGGGGGTTCGTGCACACAGCCCAGCTTGG
AGCGAACGACCTACACCGAACTGAGATACCTACAGCGTGAGCTATGAGAAAGCGCCACGCTTCCCGAAGG
GAGAAAGGCGGACAGGTATCCGGTAAGCGGCAGGGTCGGAACAGGAGAGCGCACGAGGGAGCTTCCAGGG
GGAAACGCCTGGTATCTTTATAGTCCTGTCGGGTTTCGCCACCTCTGACTTGAGCGTCGATTTTTGTGAT
GCTCGTCAGGGGGGCGGAGCCTATGGAAAAACGCCAGCAACGCGGCCTTTTTACGGTTCCTGGCCTTTTG
CTGGCCTTTTGCTCACATGTTCTTTCCTGCGTTATCCCCTGATTCTGTGGATAACCGTATTACCGCCTTT
GAGTGAGCTGATACCGCTCGCCGCAGCCGAACGACCGAGCGCAGCGAGTCAGTGAGCGAGGAAGCGGAAG
AGCGCCCAATACGCAAACCGCCTCTCCCCGCGCGTTGGCCGATTCATTAATCACTCTGTGGTCTCAGGAG
AAAGTTAGTGGGCATCTTTGAAAGTAATCTTGTCAACATCGAGCAGCTGGCTTGTGGGGACCAGACAAAA
AAGGAATGGTGCAGAATTGTTAGGCGCACCTACCAAAAGCATCTTTGCCTTTATTGCAAAGATAAAGCAG
ATTCCTCTAGTACAAGTGGGGAACAAAATAACGTGGAAAAGAGCTGTCCTGACAGCCCACTCACTAATGC
GTATGACGAACGCAGTGACGACCACAAAAGAATTCCCTCTATATAAGAAGGCATTCATTCCCATTTGAAG
GATCATCAGATACTGAACCAATATTTCTCACTCTAAGAAATTAAGAGCTTTGTATTCTTCAATGAGAGGC
TAAGAGCTCATTTTTACAACAATTACCAACAACAACAAACAACAAACAACATTACAATTACATTTACAAT
TATCGATACAATGTGAGACCACGAAGTGGCTCTTCAGTGGACGAAAGGGCCTCGTGATACGCCTATTTTT
ATAGGTTAATGTCATGATAATAATGGTTTCTTAGACGTCAGGTGGCACTTTTCGGGGAAATGTGCGCGGA
ACCCCTATTTGTTTATTTTTCTAAATACATTCAAATATGTATCCGCTCATGAGACAATAACCCTGATAAA
TGCTTCAATAATATTGAAAAAGGAAGAGTATGCGCTCACGCAACTGGTCCAGAACCTTGACCGAACGCAG
CGGTGGTAACGGCGCAGTGGCGGTTTTCATGGCTTGTTATGACTGTTTTTTTTTGGGGTACAGTCTATGC
CTCGGGCATCCAAGCAGCAAGCGCGTTACGCCGTGGGTCGATGTTTGATGTTATGGAGCAGCAACGATGT
TACGCAGCAGGGCAGTCGCCCTAAAACAAAGTTAAACATCATGAGGGAAGCGGTGATCGCCGAAGTATCG
ACTCAACTATCAGAGGTAGTTGGCGTCATCGAGCGCCATCTCGAACCGACGTTGCTGGCCGTACATTTGT
ACGGCTCCGCAGTGGATGGCGGCCTGAAGCCACACAGCGATATTGATTTGCTGGTTACGGTGACCGTAAG
GCTTGATGAAACAACGCGGCGAGCTTTGATCAACGACCTTTTGGAAACTTCGGCTTCCCCTGGAGAGAGC
GAGATTCTCCGCGCTGTAGAAGTCACCATTGTTGTGCACGACGACATCATTCCGTGGCGTTATCCAGCTA
AGCGCGAACTGCAATTTGGAGAATGGCAGCGCAATGACATTCTTGCAGGTATCTTCGAGCCAGCCACGAT
CGACATTGATCTGGCTATCTTGCTGACAAAAGCAAGAGAACATAGCGTTGCCTTGGTAGGTCCAGCGGCG
GAGGAACTCTTTGATCCGGTTCCTGAACAGGATCTATTTGAGGCGCTAAATGAAACCTTAACGCTATGGA
ACTCGCCGCCCGACTGGGCTGGCGATGAGCGAAATGTAGTGCTTACGTTGTCCCGCATTTGGTACAGCGC
AGTAACCGGCAAAATCGCGCCGAAGGATGTCGCTGCCGACTGGGCAATGGAGCGCCTGCCGGCCCAGTAT
CAGCCCGTCATACTTGAAGCTAGACAGGCTTATCTTGGACAAGAAGAAGATCGCTTGGCCTCGCGCGCAG
ATCAGTTGGAAGAATTTGTCCATTACGTAAAAGGCGAGATCACCAAGGTAGTCGGCAAATAACTGTCAGA
CCAAGTTTACTCATATATACTTTAGATTGATTTAAAACTTCATTTTTAATTTAAAAGGATCTAGGTGAAG
ATCCTTTTTGATAATCTCATGACCAAAATCCCTTAACGTGAGTTTTCGTTCCACTGAGCGTCAGACCCCG
TAGAAAAGATCAAAGGATCTTC
Features (pLannotate 1.2.2; 8 found; start..end, strand, type, name):
      1..589     +  rep_origin     ori: high-copy-number ColE1/pMB1/pBR322/pUC origin of replication
    772..821     +  CDS            lacI (fragment): lac repressor; lacI; The lac repressor binds to the lac operator to inhibit transcription in E. coli. This inhibition can be relieved by adding lactose or isopropyl-β-D-thiogalactopyranoside (IPTG).
    842..1093    +  CDS            IBMP_FMVD (fragment): Protein inferred from homology: Swiss-Prot protein existence level 3. Enhances the translation of downstream ORFs on polycistronic mRNAs derived from figwort mosaic virus. From Figwort mosaic virus (strain DxS) (FMV).
   1209..1262    +  misc_feature   TMV Ω: translational enhancer from the tobacco mosaic virus 5'-leader sequence (Gallie et al., 1988)
   1395..1499    +  promoter       AmpR promoter: bla
   1490..1570    -  CDS            int (fragment): INT2_ECOLX - Protein inferred from homology: Swiss-Prot protein existence level 3. Putative integrase believed to be involved in the insertion of antibiotic resistance genes into plasmids and transposons. From Escherichia coli.
   1658..1714    +  CDS            GmR (fragment): gentamycin acetyltransferase; aacC1; confers resistance to gentamycin
   1721..2509    +  CDS            aadA: S3AD_ECOLX - Experimental evidence at protein level: Swiss-Prot protein existence level 1. Mediates bacterial resistance to the antibiotics streptomycin and spectinomycin. From Escherichia coli.
