[The description below was written by a language model from this plasmid's Addgene catalogue record and pLannotate feature annotations shown in this document.]
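Description:
pICSL12048 is a Level 0 Golden Gate (MoClo) part plasmid built on the small pICH41295 acceptor backbone and classed as a synthetic biology vector. It is maintained in E. coli at high copy through a ColE1/pUC-type origin and selected with spectinomycin. The resistance comes from an aadA gene, which also confers streptomycin resistance and lies downstream of an annotated bla (AmpR) promoter. Short fragments annotated as lacI, an integrase and a gentamicin acetyltransferase appear to be non-functional remnants of the backbone and of the resistance cassette's origin rather than working genes.

The payload is a 433 bp insert carrying a single-copy 34S promoter from figwort mosaic virus, a caulimovirus, supplied as a combined promoter plus 5′ untranslated region module. The feature table is consistent with this. A stretch matching part of an FMV coding region is annotated, which most likely reflects the promoter overlapping that viral open reading frame. It is followed by the tobacco mosaic virus Ω leader, a translational enhancer that would serve as the 5′ UTR.

Internal BsaI and BpiI sites were removed by point mutation so that the part is compatible with Type IIS assembly. The module carries the GGAG and AATG overhangs of the MoClo syntax, so the 3′ junction supplies the start codon context for a downstream coding part. The catalogue lists the BsaI cloning sites as destroyed during cloning, and the feature table does not annotate any release sites.

The part is intended to be combined with coding sequence and terminator modules into Level 1 transcription units. Given its viral promoter and leader, this would typically be for expression in plants, although the record does not name a target host.
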