Addgene plasmid #245645: pICSL12048
Purpose: Level 0 Golden Gate part Single-34S FMV (Figwort Mosaic Virus). promoter, GGAG - AATG
Depositing lab: Mark Youles. Depositing organization: Sainsbury Laboratory, Norwich.
Backbone
  Vector backbone: pICH41295
  Backbone size w/o insert (bp): 2249
  Vector type: Synthetic Biology
Growth in bacteria
  Bacterial resistance: Spectinomycin, 50 μg/mL
  Growth temperature: 37°C
  Growth strain: DH5alpha
  Copy number: High Copy
Gene/Insert
  Gene/Insert name: Single-34S FMV (Figwort Mosaic Virus). promoter
  Species: Caulimovirus
  Insert size (bp): 433
  Mutation: BsaI/BpiI sites removed by point-mutation
  Cloning method: Restriction Enzyme; 5′ cloning site BsaI (destroyed during cloning); 3′ cloning site BsaI (destroyed during cloning)
  Sequencing primers: 5′ TCACATGTTCTTTCCTGCG; 3′ GTCTCATGAGCGGATACATATTTGAATG
Terms and licenses: Academic/Nonprofit Terms; Industry Terms: Not Available to Industry
Depositor comments: Level 0 promoter + 5' untranslated region module used for GoldenGate assemblies using the MoClo overhang syntax
How to cite: pICSL12048 was a gift from Mark Youles (Addgene plasmid # 245645 ; http://n2t.net/addgene:245645 ; RRID:Addgene_245645)
